Addgene plasmid #107163: pGEX-6P-3-F37A+L196F+V252A+C253G-hADPRM
Purpose: Expresses specific cyclic-ADP-ribose (cADPR) phosphohydrolase in Escherichia coli as a GST fusion protein that can be cut with PreScission(TM) protease to yield active enzyme
Depositing lab: Jose Carlos Cameselle. Depositing organization: Universidad de Extremadura. Publication: Specific cyclic ADP-ribose phosphohydrolase obtained by mutagenic engineering of Mn(2+)-dependent ADP-ribose/CDP-alcohol diphosphatase. Ribeiro JM, Canales J, Cabezas A, Rodrigues JR, Pinto RM, Lopez-Villamizar I, Costas MJ, Cameselle JC. Sci Rep. 2018 Jan 18;8(1):1036. doi: 10.1038/s41598-017-18393-9. PubMed 29348648.
Backbone
  Vector backbone: pGEX-6P-3
  Backbone manufacturer: GE Healthcare
  Backbone size w/o insert (bp): 4946
  Total vector size (bp): 6008
  Modifications to backbone: None
  Vector type: Bacterial Expression
Growth in bacteria
  Bacterial resistance: Ampicillin, 100 μg/mL
  Growth temperature: 37°C
  Growth strain: DH5alpha
  Copy number: Unknown
Gene/Insert
  Gene/Insert name: F37A+L196F+V252A+C253G-hADPRM GST-mutant cADPR phosphohydrolase gene
  Species: Synthetic
  Insert size (bp): 1062
  GenBank ID: MF447900.1
  Promoter: tac
  Tag / fusion protein: GST (N terminal on backbone)
  Cloning method: Restriction Enzyme; 5′ cloning site SalI (not destroyed); 3′ cloning site NotI (not destroyed)
  Sequencing primers: 5′ pGEX Fwd; 3′ pGEX Rev
Terms and licenses: Academic/Nonprofit Terms; Industry Terms: Not Available to Industry
How to cite: pGEX-6P-3-F37A+L196F+V252A+C253G-hADPRM was a gift from Jose Carlos Cameselle (Addgene plasmid # 107163 ; http://n2t.net/addgene:107163 ; RRID:Addgene_107163)
