[The description below was written by a language model from this plasmid's Addgene catalogue record and pLannotate feature annotations shown in this document.]
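Description:
pGEX-6P-3-F37A+L196F+V252A+C253G-hADPRM is a 6,008 bp bacterial expression plasmid built on the unmodified commercial pGEX-6P-3 backbone, designed to produce an engineered enzyme in Escherichia coli as a glutathione S-transferase fusion. It replicates from a ColE1/pMB1-type origin and is selected through the β-lactamase (AmpR) gene conferring ampicillin resistance; the record lists copy number as unknown. The backbone also carries short rop and bom remnants from pBR322 and a lac promoter/operator–lacZα segment downstream of lacI, which are vector residues rather than functional parts of the expression design.

The payload is a roughly 1.06 kb insert cloned between SalI and NotI, both retained, encoding human Mn2+-dependent ADP-ribose/CDP-alcohol diphosphatase (ADPRM) with four substitutions: F37A, L196F, V252A and C253G. According to the record, this mutagenic engineering converts the enzyme into a specific cyclic ADP-ribose (cADPR) phosphohydrolase. The coding sequence lies in frame downstream of Schistosoma japonicum GST, and transcription is driven by the strong hybrid tac promoter, which is followed by a lac operator. A plasmid-borne lacI gene supplies repressor, so expression stays off until induced with IPTG. One of the two sequence annotations calls its promoter lacIq and the other plain lacI; otherwise the two feature tables agree and differ only in their numbering origin. The GST tag allows affinity purification on glutathione resin, and the fusion can be cut with PreScission protease, between GST and the insert, to release active enzyme. The construct is intended for recombinant production of this cADPR-specific hydrolase.
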