Features (pLannotate 1.2.2; 17 found; start..end, strand, type, name):
      6..107     -  CDS            yciV (fragment): RNAAM_ECOLI - Also known as trpH From Escherichia coli (strain K12).
    183..211     +  promoter       tac promoter: strong E. coli promoter; hybrid between the trp and lac UV5 promoters
    219..235     +  protein_bind   lac operator: The lac repressor binds to the lac operator to inhibit transcription in E. coli. This inhibition can be relieved by adding lactose or isopropyl-β-D-thiogalactopyranoside (IPTG). lac repressor encoded by lacI
    258..911     +  CDS            GST26_SCHJA: Experimental evidence at protein level: Swiss-Prot protein existence level 1. GST isoenzymes appear to play a central role in the parasite detoxification system. Other functions are also suspected including a role in increasing the solubility of haematin in the parasite gut. From Schistosoma japonicum (Blood fluke).
    969..1994    +  CDS            ADPRM: ADPRM_HUMAN - Also known as C17orf48. Experimental evidence at protein level: Swiss-Prot protein existence level 1. Hydrolyzes ADP-ribose, IDP-ribose, CDP-glycerol, CDP-choline and CDP-ethanolamine, but not other non-reducing ADP-sugars or CDP- glucose. May be involved in immune cell signaling as suggested by the second-messenger role of ADP-ribose, which activates TRPM2 as a mediator of oxidative/nitrosative stress (By similarity). From Homo sapiens (Human).
   2025..2064    +  CDS            rop (fragment): Rop protein, which maintains plasmids at low copy number; rop
   2166..2206    +  misc_feature   bom (fragment): basis of mobility region from pBR322
   2311..2415    +  promoter       AmpR promoter: bla
   2416..3276    +  CDS            AmpR: β-lactamase; bla; confers resistance to ampicillin, carbenicillin, and related antibiotics
   3447..4035    +  rep_origin     ori: high-copy-number ColE1/pMB1/pBR322/pUC origin of replication
   4221..4272    -  misc_feature   bom (fragment): basis of mobility region from pBR322
   4279..4356    +  promoter       lacIq promoter: lacI (mutant); In the lacIq allele, a single base change in the promoter boosts expression of the lacI gene about 10-fold.
   4357..5439    +  CDS            lacI: lac repressor; lacI; The lac repressor binds to the lac operator to inhibit transcription in E. coli. This inhibition can be relieved by adding lactose or isopropyl-β-D-thiogalactopyranoside (IPTG).
   5452..5473    +  protein_bind   CAP binding site: CAP binding activates transcription in the presence of cAMP. E. coli catabolite activator protein
   5488..5518    +  promoter       lac promoter: promoter for the E. coli lac operon
   5526..5542    +  protein_bind   lac operator: The lac repressor binds to the lac operator to inhibit transcription in E. coli. This inhibition can be relieved by adding lactose or isopropyl-β-D-thiogalactopyranoside (IPTG). lac repressor encoded by lacI
   5562..5735    +  CDS            lacZα: LacZα fragment of β-galactosidase; lacZ fragment
>Addgene plasmid #107163 | pGEX-6P-3-F37A+L196F+V252A+C253G-hADPRM | depositor full sequence | sequence record 202156 | pGEX-6P-3-F37A+L196F+V252A+C253G-hADPRM sequence 6008 bps
ACGTTATCGACTGCACGGTGCACCAATGCTTCTGGCGTCAGGCAGCCATCGGAAGCTGTGGTATGGCTGT
GCAGGTCGTAAATCACTGCATAATTCGTGTCGCTCAAGGCGCACTCCCGTTCTGGATAATGTTTTTTGCG
CCGACATCATAACGGTTCTGGCAAATATTCTGAAATGAGCTGTTGACAATTAATCATCGGCTCGTATAAT
GTGTGGAATTGTGAGCGGATAACAATTTCACACAGGAAACAGTATTCATGTCCCCTATACTAGGTTATTG
GAAAATTAAGGGCCTTGTGCAACCCACTCGACTTCTTTTGGAATATCTTGAAGAAAAATATGAAGAGCAT
TTGTATGAGCGCGATGAAGGTGATAAATGGCGAAACAAAAAGTTTGAATTGGGTTTGGAGTTTCCCAATC
TTCCTTATTATATTGATGGTGATGTTAAATTAACACAGTCTATGGCCATCATACGTTATATAGCTGACAA
GCACAACATGTTGGGTGGTTGTCCAAAAGAGCGTGCAGAGATTTCAATGCTTGAAGGAGCGGTTTTGGAT
ATTAGATACGGTGTTTCGAGAATTGCATATAGTAAAGACTTTGAAACTCTCAAAGTTGATTTTCTTAGCA
AGCTACCTGAAATGCTGAAAATGTTCGAAGATCGTTTATGTCATAAAACATATTTAAATGGTGATCATGT
AACCCATCCTGACTTCATGTTGTATGACGCTCTTGATGTTGTTTTATACATGGACCCAATGTGCCTGGAT
GCGTTCCCAAAATTAGTTTGTTTTAAAAAACGTATTGAAGCTATCCCACAAATTGATAAGTACTTGAAAT
CCAGCAAGTATATAGCATGGCCTTTGCAGGGCTGGCAAGCCACGTTTGGTGGTGGCGACCATCCTCCAAA
ATCGGATCTGGAAGTTCTGTTCCAGGGGCCCCTGGGATCCCCGAATTCCCGGGTCGACATGGATGATAAA
CCCAACCCTGAAGCCCTAAGTGACAGTTCAGAGCGTCTTTTCTCCTTTGGCGTCATCGCAGATGTTCAAT
TTGCAGACTTAGAAGATGGCTTTAATGCACAAGGAACCAGGCGGCGATACTACAGACATAGTCTTCTTCA
CTTACAGGGTGCCATTGAAGACTGGAATAATGAAAGCAGCATGCCCTGTTGTGTCCTTCAGCTTGGAGAT
ATCATCGATGGATATAATGCACAGTATAATGCATCCAAAAAGTCCCTAGAACTTGTTATGGACATGTTCA
AGAGGCTTAAAGTTCCAGTTCATCATACATGGGGAAACCATGAATTCTATAACTTCAGTAGAGAGTATTT
AACACACTCTAAACTTAACACTAAGTTTCTAGAAGATCAGATTGTACATCATCCTGAGACCATGCCTTCA
GAAGATTATTATGCTTATCATTTTGTACCATTCCCTAAATTCCGGTTCATTTTACTTGATGCATATGACT
TGAGTGTCTTGGGCGTGGATCAGTCTTCTCCAAAATACGAGCAGTGTATGAAGATATTGAGGGAGCACAA
TCCAAATACGGAATTCAATAGCCCTCAAGGACTTTCTGAGCCCCAGTTTGTCCAGTTTAATGGAGGATTC
AGCCAAGAACAGCTAAACTGGTTGAATGAAGTGCTAACATTCTCTGACACAAACCAAGAAAAGGTGGTGA
TTGTGAGCCATCTTCCCATTTACCCGGACGCGTCTGACAATGCTGGCCTGGCCTGGAACTACAGAGATGC
CCTGGCAGTCATTTGGTCTCATGAGTGTGTGGTGTGTTTCTTTGCTGGTCACACCCATGATGGTGGCTAC
TCTGAGGATCCTTTTGGTGTATACCACGTCAACCTAGAAGGAGTTATTGAAACAGCTCCAGACAGCCAAG
CCTTTGGCACAGTTCATGTCTATCCTGACAAAATGATGTTGAAAGGGAGAGGCAGAGTTCCAGATAGAAT
TATGAATTACAAGAAAGAAAGAGCATTCCATTGTTAGGCGGCCGCATCGTGACTGACTGACGATCTGCCT
CGCGCGTTTCGGTGATGACGGTGAAAACCTCTGACACATGCAGCTCCCGGAGACGGTCACAGCTTGTCTG
TAAGCGGATGCCGGGAGCAGACAAGCCCGTCAGGGCGCGTCAGCGGGTGTTGGCGGGTGTCGGGGCGCAG
CCATGACCCAGTCACGTAGCGATAGCGGAGTGTATAATTCTTGAAGACGAAAGGGCCTCGTGATACGCCT
ATTTTTATAGGTTAATGTCATGATAATAATGGTTTCTTAGACGTCAGGTGGCACTTTTCGGGGAAATGTG
CGCGGAACCCCTATTTGTTTATTTTTCTAAATACATTCAAATATGTATCCGCTCATGAGACAATAACCCT
GATAAATGCTTCAATAATATTGAAAAAGGAAGAGTATGAGTATTCAACATTTCCGTGTCGCCCTTATTCC
CTTTTTTGCGGCATTTTGCCTTCCTGTTTTTGCTCACCCAGAAACGCTGGTGAAAGTAAAAGATGCTGAA
GATCAGTTGGGTGCACGAGTGGGTTACATCGAACTGGATCTCAACAGCGGTAAGATCCTTGAGAGTTTTC
GCCCCGAAGAACGTTTTCCAATGATGAGCACTTTTAAAGTTCTGCTATGTGGCGCGGTATTATCCCGTGT
TGACGCCGGGCAAGAGCAACTCGGTCGCCGCATACACTATTCTCAGAATGACTTGGTTGAGTACTCACCA
GTCACAGAAAAGCATCTTACGGATGGCATGACAGTAAGAGAATTATGCAGTGCTGCCATAACCATGAGTG
ATAACACTGCGGCCAACTTACTTCTGACAACGATCGGAGGACCGAAGGAGCTAACCGCTTTTTTGCACAA
CATGGGGGATCATGTAACTCGCCTTGATCGTTGGGAACCGGAGCTGAATGAAGCCATACCAAACGACGAG
CGTGACACCACGATGCCTGCAGCAATGGCAACAACGTTGCGCAAACTATTAACTGGCGAACTACTTACTC
TAGCTTCCCGGCAACAATTAATAGACTGGATGGAGGCGGATAAAGTTGCAGGACCACTTCTGCGCTCGGC
CCTTCCGGCTGGCTGGTTTATTGCTGATAAATCTGGAGCCGGTGAGCGTGGGTCTCGCGGTATCATTGCA
GCACTGGGGCCAGATGGTAAGCCCTCCCGTATCGTAGTTATCTACACGACGGGGAGTCAGGCAACTATGG
ATGAACGAAATAGACAGATCGCTGAGATAGGTGCCTCACTGATTAAGCATTGGTAACTGTCAGACCAAGT
TTACTCATATATACTTTAGATTGATTTAAAACTTCATTTTTAATTTAAAAGGATCTAGGTGAAGATCCTT
TTTGATAATCTCATGACCAAAATCCCTTAACGTGAGTTTTCGTTCCACTGAGCGTCAGACCCCGTAGAAA
AGATCAAAGGATCTTCTTGAGATCCTTTTTTTCTGCGCGTAATCTGCTGCTTGCAAACAAAAAAACCACC
GCTACCAGCGGTGGTTTGTTTGCCGGATCAAGAGCTACCAACTCTTTTTCCGAAGGTAACTGGCTTCAGC
AGAGCGCAGATACCAAATACTGTCCTTCTAGTGTAGCCGTAGTTAGGCCACCACTTCAAGAACTCTGTAG
CACCGCCTACATACCTCGCTCTGCTAATCCTGTTACCAGTGGCTGCTGCCAGTGGCGATAAGTCGTGTCT
TACCGGGTTGGACTCAAGACGATAGTTACCGGATAAGGCGCAGCGGTCGGGCTGAACGGGGGGTTCGTGC
ACACAGCCCAGCTTGGAGCGAACGACCTACACCGAACTGAGATACCTACAGCGTGAGCTATGAGAAAGCG
CCACGCTTCCCGAAGGGAGAAAGGCGGACAGGTATCCGGTAAGCGGCAGGGTCGGAACAGGAGAGCGCAC
GAGGGAGCTTCCAGGGGGAAACGCCTGGTATCTTTATAGTCCTGTCGGGTTTCGCCACCTCTGACTTGAG
CGTCGATTTTTGTGATGCTCGTCAGGGGGGCGGAGCCTATGGAAAAACGCCAGCAACGCGGCCTTTTTAC
GGTTCCTGGCCTTTTGCTGGCCTTTTGCTCACATGTTCTTTCCTGCGTTATCCCCTGATTCTGTGGATAA
CCGTATTACCGCCTTTGAGTGAGCTGATACCGCTCGCCGCAGCCGAACGACCGAGCGCAGCGAGTCAGTG
AGCGAGGAAGCGGAAGAGCGCCTGATGCGGTATTTTCTCCTTACGCATCTGTGCGGTATTTCACACCGCA
TAAATTCCGACACCATCGAATGGTGCAAAACCTTTCGCGGTATGGCATGATAGCGCCCGGAAGAGAGTCA
ATTCAGGGTGGTGAATGTGAAACCAGTAACGTTATACGATGTCGCAGAGTATGCCGGTGTCTCTTATCAG
ACCGTTTCCCGCGTGGTGAACCAGGCCAGCCACGTTTCTGCGAAAACGCGGGAAAAAGTGGAAGCGGCGA
TGGCGGAGCTGAATTACATTCCCAACCGCGTGGCACAACAACTGGCGGGCAAACAGTCGTTGCTGATTGG
CGTTGCCACCTCCAGTCTGGCCCTGCACGCGCCGTCGCAAATTGTCGCGGCGATTAAATCTCGCGCCGAT
CAACTGGGTGCCAGCGTGGTGGTGTCGATGGTAGAACGAAGCGGCGTCGAAGCCTGTAAAGCGGCGGTGC
ACAATCTTCTCGCGCAACGCGTCAGTGGGCTGATCATTAACTATCCGCTGGATGACCAGGATGCCATTGC
TGTGGAAGCTGCCTGCACTAATGTTCCGGCGTTATTTCTTGATGTCTCTGACCAGACACCCATCAACAGT
ATTATTTTCTCCCATGAAGACGGTACGCGACTGGGCGTGGAGCATCTGGTCGCATTGGGTCACCAGCAAA
TCGCGCTGTTAGCGGGCCCATTAAGTTCTGTCTCGGCGCGTCTGCGTCTGGCTGGCTGGCATAAATATCT
CACTCGCAATCAAATTCAGCCGATAGCGGAACGGGAAGGCGACTGGAGTGCCATGTCCGGTTTTCAACAA
ACCATGCAAATGCTGAATGAGGGCATCGTTCCCACTGCGATGCTGGTTGCCAACGATCAGATGGCGCTGG
GCGCAATGCGCGCCATTACCGAGTCCGGGCTGCGCGTTGGTGCGGATATCTCGGTAGTGGGATACGACGA
TACCGAAGACAGCTCATGTTATATCCCGCCGTCAACCACCATCAAACAGGATTTTCGCCTGCTGGGGCAA
ACCAGCGTGGACCGCTTGCTGCAACTCTCTCAGGGCCAGGCGGTGAAGGGCAATCAGCTGTTGCCCGTCT
CACTGGTGAAAAGAAAAACCACCCTGGCGCCCAATACGCAAACCGCCTCTCCCCGCGCGTTGGCCGATTC
ATTAATGCAGCTGGCACGACAGGTTTCCCGACTGGAAAGCGGGCAGTGAGCGCAACGCAATTAATGTGAG
TTAGCTCACTCATTAGGCACCCCAGGCTTTACACTTTATGCTTCCGGCTCGTATGTTGTGTGGAATTGTG
AGCGGATAACAATTTCACACAGGAAACAGCTATGACCATGATTACGGATTCACTGGCCGTCGTTTTACAA
CGTCGTGACTGGGAAAACCCTGGCGTTACCCAACTTAATCGCCTTGCAGCACATCCCCCTTTCGCCAGCT
GGCGTAATAGCGAAGAGGCCCGCACCGATCGCCCTTCCCAACAGTTGCGCAGCCTGAATGGCGAATGGCG
CTTTGCCTGGTTTCCGGCACCAGAAGCGGTGCCGGAAAGCTGGCTGGAGTGCGATCTTCCTGAGGCCGAT
ACTGTCGTCGTCCCCTCAAACTGGCAGATGCACGGTTACGATGCGCCCATCTACACCAACGTAACCTATC
CCATTACGGTCAATCCGCCGTTTGTTCCCACGGAGAATCCGACGGGTTGTTACTCGCTCACATTTAATGT
TGATGAAAGCTGGCTACAGGAAGGCCAGACGCGAATTATTTTTGATGGCGTTGGAATT
