Features (pLannotate 1.2.2; 17 found; start..end, strand, type, name):
    124..145     +  protein_bind   CAP binding site: CAP binding activates transcription in the presence of cAMP. E. coli catabolite activator protein
    160..190     +  promoter       lac promoter: promoter for the E. coli lac operon
    198..214     +  protein_bind   lac operator: The lac repressor binds to the lac operator to inhibit transcription in E. coli. This inhibition can be relieved by adding lactose or isopropyl-β-D-thiogalactopyranoside (IPTG). lac repressor encoded by lacI
    234..407     +  CDS            lacZα: LacZα fragment of β-galactosidase; lacZ fragment
    671..787     -  CDS            yciV (fragment): RNAAM_ECOLI - Also known as trpH From Escherichia coli (strain K12).
    863..891     +  promoter       tac promoter: strong E. coli promoter; hybrid between the trp and lac UV5 promoters
    899..915     +  protein_bind   lac operator: The lac repressor binds to the lac operator to inhibit transcription in E. coli. This inhibition can be relieved by adding lactose or isopropyl-β-D-thiogalactopyranoside (IPTG). lac repressor encoded by lacI
    938..1591    +  CDS            GST26_SCHJA: Experimental evidence at protein level: Swiss-Prot protein existence level 1. GST isoenzymes appear to play a central role in the parasite detoxification system. Other functions are also suspected including a role in increasing the solubility of haematin in the parasite gut. From Schistosoma japonicum (Blood fluke).
   1649..2674    +  CDS            ADPRM: ADPRM_HUMAN - Also known as C17orf48. Experimental evidence at protein level: Swiss-Prot protein existence level 1. Hydrolyzes ADP-ribose, IDP-ribose, CDP-glycerol, CDP-choline and CDP-ethanolamine, but not other non-reducing ADP-sugars or CDP- glucose. May be involved in immune cell signaling as suggested by the second-messenger role of ADP-ribose, which activates TRPM2 as a mediator of oxidative/nitrosative stress (By similarity). From Homo sapiens (Human).
   2705..2744    +  CDS            rop (fragment): Rop protein, which maintains plasmids at low copy number; rop
   2846..2886    +  misc_feature   bom (fragment): basis of mobility region from pBR322
   2991..3095    +  promoter       AmpR promoter: bla
   3096..3956    +  CDS            AmpR: β-lactamase; bla; confers resistance to ampicillin, carbenicillin, and related antibiotics
   4127..4715    +  rep_origin     ori: high-copy-number ColE1/pMB1/pBR322/pUC origin of replication
   4901..4952    -  misc_feature   bom (fragment): basis of mobility region from pBR322
   4959..5036    +  promoter       lacI promoter: lacI
   5037..111     +  CDS            lacI (across the origin): lac repressor; lacI; The lac repressor binds to the lac operator to inhibit transcription in E. coli. This inhibition can be relieved by adding lactose or isopropyl-β-D-thiogalactopyranoside (IPTG).
>Addgene plasmid #107163 | pGEX-6P-3-F37A+L196F+V252A+C253G-hADPRM | addgene full sequence | sequence record 204806 | Addgene NGS Result
AAAAGAAAAACCACGCTAGCGCCCAATACGCAAACCGCCTCTCCCCGCGCGTTGGCCGATTCATTAATGC
AGCTGGCACGACAGGTTTCCCGACTGGAAAGCGGGCAGTGAGCGCAACGCAATTAATGTAAGTTAGCTCA
CTCATTAGGCACCCCAGGCTTTACACTTTATGCTTCCGGCTCGTATGTTGTGTGGAATTGTGAGCGGATA
ACAATTTCACACAGGAAACAGCTATGACCATGATTACGGATTCACTGGCCGTCGTTTTACAACGTCGTGA
CTGGGAAAACCCTGGCGTTACCCAACTTAATCGCCTTGCAGCACATCCCCCTTTCGCCAGCTGGCGTAAT
AGCGAAGAGGCCCGCACCGATCGCCCTTCCCAACAGTTGCGCAGCCTGAATGGCGAATGGCGCTTTGCCT
GGTTTCCGGCACCAGAAGCGGTGCCGGAAAGCTGGCTGGAGTGCGATCTTCCTGAGGCCGATACTGTCGT
CGTCCCCTCAAACTGGCAGATGCACGGTTACGATGCGCCCATCTACACCAACGTGACCTATCCCATTACG
GTCAATCCGCCGTTTGTTCCCACGGAGAATCCGACGGGTTGTTACTCGCTCACATTTAATGTTGATGAAA
GCTGGCTACAGGAAGGCCAGACGCGAATTATTTTTGATGGCGTTGGAATTAGCTTATCGACTGCACGGTG
CACCAATGCTTCTGGCGTCAGGCAGCCATCGGAAGCTGTGGTATGGCTGTGCAGGTCGTAAATCACTGCA
TAATTCGTGTCGCTCAAGGCGCACTCCCGTTCTGGATAATGTTTTTTGCGCCGACATCATAACGGTTCTG
GCAAATATTCTGAAATGAGCTGTTGACAATTAATCATCGGCTCGTATAATGTGTGGAATTGTGAGCGGAT
AACAATTTCACACAGGAAACAGTATTCATGTCCCCTATACTAGGTTATTGGAAAATTAAGGGCCTTGTGC
AACCCACTCGACTTCTTTTGGAATATCTTGAAGAAAAATATGAAGAGCATTTGTATGAGCGCGATGAAGG
TGATAAATGGCGAAACAAAAAGTTTGAATTGGGTTTGGAGTTTCCCAATCTTCCTTATTATATTGATGGT
GATGTTAAATTAACACAGTCTATGGCCATCATACGTTATATAGCTGACAAGCACAACATGTTGGGTGGTT
GTCCAAAAGAGCGTGCAGAGATTTCAATGCTTGAAGGAGCGGTTTTGGATATTAGATACGGTGTTTCGAG
AATTGCATATAGTAAAGACTTTGAAACTCTCAAAGTTGATTTTCTTAGCAAGCTACCTGAAATGCTGAAA
ATGTTCGAAGATCGTTTATGTCATAAAACATATTTAAATGGTGATCATGTAACCCATCCTGACTTCATGT
TGTATGACGCTCTTGATGTTGTTTTATACATGGACCCAATGTGCCTGGATGCGTTCCCAAAATTAGTTTG
TTTTAAAAAACGTATTGAAGCTATCCCACAAATTGATAAGTACTTGAAATCCAGCAAGTATATAGCATGG
CCTTTGCAGGGCTGGCAAGCCACGTTTGGTGGTGGCGACCATCCTCCAAAATCGGATCTGGAAGTTCTGT
TCCAGGGGCCCCTGGGATCCCCGAATTCCCGGGTCGACATGGATGATAAACCCAACCCTGAAGCCCTAAG
TGACAGTTCAGAGCGTCTTTTCTCCTTTGGCGTCATCGCAGATGTTCAATTTGCAGACTTAGAAGATGGC
TTTAATGCACAAGGAACCAGGCGGCGATACTACAGACATAGTCTTCTTCACTTACAGGGTGCCATTGAAG
ACTGGAATAATGAAAGCAGCATGCCCTGTTGTGTCCTTCAGCTTGGAGATATCATCGATGGATATAATGC
ACAGTATAATGCATCCAAAAAGTCCCTAGAACTTGTTATGGACATGTTCAAGAGGCTTAAAGTTCCAGTT
CATCATACATGGGGAAACCATGAATTCTATAACTTCAGTAGAGAGTATTTAACACACTCTAAACTTAACA
CTAAGTTTCTAGAAGATCAGATTGTACATCATCCTGAGACCATGCCTTCAGAAGATTATTATGCTTATCA
TTTTGTACCATTCCCTAAATTCCGGTTCATTTTACTTGATGCATATGACTTGAGTGTCTTGGGCGTGGAT
CAGTCTTCTCCAAAATACGAGCAGTGTATGAAGATATTGAGGGAGCACAATCCAAATACGGAATTCAATA
GCCCTCAAGGACTTTCTGAGCCCCAGTTTGTCCAGTTTAATGGAGGATTCAGCCAAGAACAGCTAAACTG
GTTGAATGAAGTGCTAACATTCTCTGACACAAACCAAGAAAAGGTGGTGATTGTGAGCCATCTTCCCATT
TACCCGGACGCGTCTGACAATGCTGGCCTGGCCTGGAACTACAGAGATGCCCTGGCAGTCATTTGGTCTC
ATGAGTGTGTGGTGTGTTTCTTTGCTGGTCACACCCATGATGGTGGCTACTCTGAGGATCCTTTTGGTGT
ATACCACGTCAACCTAGAAGGAGTTATTGAAACAGCTCCAGACAGCCAAGCCTTTGGCACAGTTCATGTC
TATCCTGACAAAATGATGTTGAAAGGGAGAGGCAGAGTTCCAGATAGAATTATGAATTACAAGAAAGAAA
GAGCATTCCATTGTTAGGCGGCCGCATCGTGACTGACTGACGATCTGCCTCGCGCGTTTCGGTGATGACG
GTGAAAACCTCTGACACATGCAGCTCCCGGAGACGGTCACAGCTTGTCTGTAAGCGGATGCCGGGAGCAG
ACAAGCCCGTCAGGGCGCGTCAGCGGGTGTTGGCGGGTGTCGGGGCGCAGCCATGACCCAGTCACGTAGC
GATAGCGGAGTGTATAATTCTTGAAGACGAAAGGGCCTCGTGATACGCCTATTTTTATAGGTTAATGTCA
TGATAATAATGGTTTCTTAGACGTCAGGTGGCACTTTTCGGGGAAATGTGCGCGGAACCCCTATTTGTTT
ATTTTTCTAAATACATTCAAATATGTATCCGCTCATGAGACAATAACCCTGATAAATGCTTCAATAATAT
TGAAAAAGGAAGAGTATGAGTATTCAACATTTCCGTGTCGCCCTTATTCCCTTTTTTGCGGCATTTTGCC
TTCCTGTTTTTGCTCACCCAGAAACGCTGGTGAAAGTAAAAGATGCTGAAGATCAGTTGGGTGCACGAGT
GGGTTACATCGAACTGGATCTCAACAGCGGTAAGATCCTTGAGAGTTTTCGCCCCGAAGAACGTTTTCCA
ATGATGAGCACTTTTAAAGTTCTGCTATGTGGCGCGGTATTATCCCGTGTTGACGCCGGGCAAGAGCAAC
TCGGTCGCCGCATACACTATTCTCAGAATGACTTGGTTGAGTACTCACCAGTCACAGAAAAGCATCTTAC
GGATGGCATGACAGTAAGAGAATTATGCAGTGCTGCCATAACCATGAGTGATAACACTGCGGCCAACTTA
CTTCTGACAACGATCGGAGGACCGAAGGAGCTAACCGCTTTTTTGCACAACATGGGGGATCATGTAACTC
GCCTTGATCGTTGGGAACCGGAGCTGAATGAAGCCATACCAAACGACGAGCGTGACACCACGATGCCTGC
AGCAATGGCAACAACGTTGCGCAAACTATTAACTGGCGAACTACTTACTCTAGCTTCCCGGCAACAATTA
ATAGACTGGATGGAGGCGGATAAAGTTGCAGGACCACTTCTGCGCTCGGCCCTTCCGGCTGGCTGGTTTA
TTGCTGATAAATCTGGAGCCGGTGAGCGTGGGTCTCGCGGTATCATTGCAGCACTGGGGCCAGATGGTAA
GCCCTCCCGTATCGTAGTTATCTACACGACGGGGAGTCAGGCAACTATGGATGAACGAAATAGACAGATC
GCTGAGATAGGTGCCTCACTGATTAAGCATTGGTAACTGTCAGACCAAGTTTACTCATATATACTTTAGA
TTGATTTAAAACTTCATTTTTAATTTAAAAGGATCTAGGTGAAGATCCTTTTTGATAATCTCATGACCAA
AATCCCTTAACGTGAGTTTTCGTTCCACTGAGCGTCAGACCCCGTAGAAAAGATCAAAGGATCTTCTTGA
GATCCTTTTTTTCTGCGCGTAATCTGCTGCTTGCAAACAAAAAAACCACCGCTACCAGCGGTGGTTTGTT
TGCCGGATCAAGAGCTACCAACTCTTTTTCCGAAGGTAACTGGCTTCAGCAGAGCGCAGATACCAAATAC
TGTCCTTCTAGTGTAGCCGTAGTTAGGCCACCACTTCAAGAACTCTGTAGCACCGCCTACATACCTCGCT
CTGCTAATCCTGTTACCAGTGGCTGCTGCCAGTGGCGATAAGTCGTGTCTTACCGGGTTGGACTCAAGAC
GATAGTTACCGGATAAGGCGCAGCGGTCGGGCTGAACGGGGGGTTCGTGCACACAGCCCAGCTTGGAGCG
AACGACCTACACCGAACTGAGATACCTACAGCGTGAGCTATGAGAAAGCGCCACGCTTCCCGAAGGGAGA
AAGGCGGACAGGTATCCGGTAAGCGGCAGGGTCGGAACAGGAGAGCGCACGAGGGAGCTTCCAGGGGGAA
ACGCCTGGTATCTTTATAGTCCTGTCGGGTTTCGCCACCTCTGACTTGAGCGTCGATTTTTGTGATGCTC
GTCAGGGGGGCGGAGCCTATGGAAAAACGCCAGCAACGCGGCCTTTTTACGGTTCCTGGCCTTTTGCTGG
CCTTTTGCTCACATGTTCTTTCCTGCGTTATCCCCTGATTCTGTGGATAACCGTATTACCGCCTTTGAGT
GAGCTGATACCGCTCGCCGCAGCCGAACGACCGAGCGCAGCGAGTCAGTGAGCGAGGAAGCGGAAGAGCG
CCTGATGCGGTATTTTCTCCTTACGCATCTGTGCGGTATTTCACACCGCATAAATTCCGACACCATCGAA
TGGCGCAAAACCTTTCGCGGTATGGCATGATAGCGCCCGGAAGAGAGTCAATTCAGGGTGGTGAATGTGA
AACCAGTAACGTTATACGATGTCGCAGAGTATGCCGGTGTCTCTTATCAGACCGTTTCCCGCGTGGTGAA
CCAGGCCAGCCACGTTTCTGCGAAAACGCGGGAAAAAGTGGAAGCGGCGATGGCGGAGCTGAATTACATT
CCCAACCGCGTGGCACAACAACTGGCGGGCAAACAGTCGTTGCTGATTGGCGTTGCCACCTCCAGTCTGG
CCCTGCACGCGCCATCGCAAATTGTCGCGGCGATTAAATCTCGCGCCGATCAACTGGGTGCCAGCGTGGT
GGTGTCGATGGTAGAACGAAGCGGCGTCGAAGCCTGTAAAGCGGCGGTGCACAATCTTCTCGCGCAACGC
GTCAGTGGGCTGATCATTAACTATCCGCTGGATGACCAGGATGCCATTGCTGTGGAAGCTGCCTGCACTA
ATGTTCCGGCGTTATTTCTTGATGTCTCTGACCAGACACCCATCAACAGTATTATTTTCTCCCATGAAGA
CGGTACGCGACTGGGCGTGGAGCATCTGGTCGCATTGGGTCACCAGCAAATCGCGCTGTTAGCGGGCCCA
TTAAGTTCTGTCTCGGCGCGTCTGCGTCTGGCTGGCTGGCATAAATATCTCACTCGCAATCAAATTCAGC
CGATAGCGGAACGGGAAGGCGACTGGAGTGCCATGTCCGGTTTTCAACAAACCATGCAAATGCTGAATGA
GGGCATCGTTCCCACTGCGATGCTGGTTGCCAACGATCAGATGGCGCTGGGCGCAATGCGCGCCATTACC
GAGTCCGGGCTGCGCGTTGGTGCGGATATCTCGGTAGTGGGATACGACGATACCGAAGACAGCTCATGTT
ATATCCCGCCGTTAACCACCATCAAACAGGATTTTCGCCTGCTGGGGCAAACCAGCGTGGACCGCTTGCT
GCAACTCTCTCAGGGCCAGGCGGTGAAGGGCAATCAGCTGTTGCCCGTCTCACTGGTG
