>Addgene plasmid #107163 | pGEX-6P-3-F37A+L196F+V252A+C253G-hADPRM | depositor partial sequence | sequence record 202157 | pGEX-6P-3-F37A+L196F+V252A+C253G-hADPRM sequence 1062 bps
GGGCCCCTGGGATCCCCGAATTCCCGGGTCGACATGGATGATAAACCCAACCCTGAAGCCCTAAGTGACA
GTTCAGAGCGTCTTTTCTCCTTTGGCGTCATCGCAGATGTTCAATTTGCAGACTTAGAAGATGGCTTTAA
TGCACAAGGAACCAGGCGGCGATACTACAGACATAGTCTTCTTCACTTACAGGGTGCCATTGAAGACTGG
AATAATGAAAGCAGCATGCCCTGTTGTGTCCTTCAGCTTGGAGATATCATCGATGGATATAATGCACAGT
ATAATGCATCCAAAAAGTCCCTAGAACTTGTTATGGACATGTTCAAGAGGCTTAAAGTTCCAGTTCATCA
TACATGGGGAAACCATGAATTCTATAACTTCAGTAGAGAGTATTTAACACACTCTAAACTTAACACTAAG
TTTCTAGAAGATCAGATTGTACATCATCCTGAGACCATGCCTTCAGAAGATTATTATGCTTATCATTTTG
TACCATTCCCTAAATTCCGGTTCATTTTACTTGATGCATATGACTTGAGTGTCTTGGGCGTGGATCAGTC
TTCTCCAAAATACGAGCAGTGTATGAAGATATTGAGGGAGCACAATCCAAATACGGAATTCAATAGCCCT
CAAGGACTTTCTGAGCCCCAGTTTGTCCAGTTTAATGGAGGATTCAGCCAAGAACAGCTAAACTGGTTGA
ATGAAGTGCTAACATTCTCTGACACAAACCAAGAAAAGGTGGTGATTGTGAGCCATCTTCCCATTTACCC
GGACGCGTCTGACAATGCTGGCCTGGCCTGGAACTACAGAGATGCCCTGGCAGTCATTTGGTCTCATGAG
TGTGTGGTGTGTTTCTTTGCTGGTCACACCCATGATGGTGGCTACTCTGAGGATCCTTTTGGTGTATACC
ACGTCAACCTAGAAGGAGTTATTGAAACAGCTCCAGACAGCCAAGCCTTTGGCACAGTTCATGTCTATCC
TGACAAAATGATGTTGAAAGGGAGAGGCAGAGTTCCAGATAGAATTATGAATTACAAGAAAGAAAGAGCA
TTCCATTGTTAG
